>Addgene plasmid #175143 | pLV Ptdss2-V5 | addgene full sequence | sequence record 352105 | Addgene NGS Result
TGGAAGGGCTAATTCACTCCCAAAGAAGACAAGATATCCTTGATCTGTGGATCTACCACACACAAGGCTA
CTTCCCTGATTAGCAGAACTACACACCAGGGCCAGGGGTCAGATATCCACTGACCTTTGGATGGTGCTAC
AAGCTAGTACCAGTTGAGCCAGATAAGGTAGAAGAGGCCAATAAAGGAGAGAACACCAGCTTGTTACACC
CTGTGAGCCTGCATGGGATGGATGACCCGGAGAGAGAAGTGTTAGAGTGGAGGTTTGACAGCCGCCTAGC
ATTTCATCACGTGGCCCGAGAGCTGCATCCGGAGTACTTCAAGAACTGCTGATATCGAGCTTGCTACAAG
GGACTTTCCGCTGGGGACTTTCCAGGGAGGCGTGGCCTGGGCGGGACTGGGGAGTGGCGAGCCCTCAGAT
CCTGCATATAAGCAGCTGCTTTTTGCCTGTACTGGGTCTCTCTGGTTAGACCAGATCTGAGCCTGGGAGC
TCTCTGGCTAACTAGGGAACCCACTGCTTAAGCCTCAATAAAGCTTGCCTTGAGTGCTTCAAGTAGTGTG
TGCCCGTCTGTTGTGTGACTCTGGTAACTAGAGATCCCTCAGACCCTTTTAGTCAGTGTGGAAAATCTCT
AGCAGTGGCGCCCGAACAGGGACTTGAAAGCGAAAGGGAAACCAGAGGAGCTCTCTCGACGCAGGACTCG
GCTTGCTGAAGCGCGCACGGCAAGAGGCGAGGGGCGGCGACTGGTGAGTACGCCAAAAATTTTGACTAGC
GGAGGCTAGAAGGAGAGAGATGGGTGCGAGAGCGTCAGTATTAAGCGGGGGAGAATTAGATCGCGATGGG
AAAAAATTCGGTTAAGGCCAGGGGGAAAGAAAAAATATAAATTAAAACATATAGTATGGGCAAGCAGGGA
GCTAGAACGATTCGCAGTTAATCCTGGCCTGTTAGAAACATCAGAAGGCTGTAGACAAATACTGGGACAG
CTACAACCATCCCTTCAGACAGGATCAGAAGAACTTAGATCATTATATAATACAGTAGCAACCCTCTATT
GTGTGCATCAAAGGATAGAGATAAAAGACACCAAGGAAGCTTTAGACAAGATAGAGGAAGAGCAAAACAA
AAGTAAGACCACCGCACAGCAAGCGGCCGGCCGCTGATCTTCAGACCTGGAGGAGGAGATATGAGGGACA
ATTGGAGAAGTGAATTATATAAATATAAAGTAGTAAAAATTGAACCATTAGGAGTAGCACCCACCAAGGC
AAAGAGAAGAGTGGTGCAGAGAGAAAAAAGAGCAGTGGGAATAGGAGCTTTGTTCCTTGGGTTCTTGGGA
GCAGCAGGAAGCACTATGGGCGCAGCGTCAATGACGCTGACGGTACAGGCCAGACAATTATTGTCTGGTA
TAGTGCAGCAGCAGAACAATTTGCTGAGGGCTATTGAGGCGCAACAGCATCTGTTGCAACTCACAGTCTG
GGGCATCAAGCAGCTCCAGGCAAGAATCCTGGCTGTGGAAAGATACCTAAAGGATCAACAGCTCCTGGGG
ATTTGGGGTTGCTCTGGAAAACTCATTTGCACCACTGCTGTGCCTTGGAATGCTAGTTGGAGTAATAAAT
CTCTGGAACAGATTTGGAATCACACGACCTGGATGGAGTGGGACAGAGAAATTAACAATTACACAAGCTT
AATACACTCCTTAATTGAAGAATCGCAAAACCAGCAAGAAAAGAATGAACAAGAATTATTGGAATTAGAT
AAATGGGCAAGTTTGTGGAATTGGTTTAACATAACAAATTGGCTGTGGTATATAAAATTATTCATAATGA
TAGTAGGAGGCTTGGTAGGTTTAAGAATAGTTTTTGCTGTACTTTCTATAGTGAATAGAGTTAGGCAGGG
ATATTCACCATTATCGTTTCAGACCCACCTCCCAACCCCGAGGGGACCCGACAGGCCCGAAGGAATAGAA
GAAGAAGGTGGAGAGAGAGACAGAGACAGATCCATTCGATTAGTGAACGGATCTCGACGGTATCGCCTTT
AAAAGAAAAGGGGGGATTGGGGGGTACAGTGCAGGGGAAAGAATAGTAGACATAATAGCAACAGACATAC
AAACTAAAGAATTACAAAAACAAATTACAAAAATTCAAAATTTTCGGGTTTATTACAGGGACAGCAGAGA
TCCAGTTTATCGATGAGGCCCTTTCGTCTTCACTCGAGGTGCCCGTCAGTGGGCAGAGCGCACATCGCCC
ACAGTCCCCGAGAAGTTGGGGGGAGGGGTCGGCAATTGAACCGGTGCCTAGAGAAGGTGGCGCGGGGTAA
ACTGGGAAAGTGATGTCGTGTACTGGCTCCGCCTTTTTCCCGAGGGTGGGGGAGAACCGTATATAAGTGC
AGTAGTCGCCGTGAACGTTCTTTTTCGCAACGGGTTTGCCGCCAGAACACAGGTAAGTGCCGTGTGTGGT
TCCCGCGGGCCTGGCCTCTTTACGGGTTATGGCCCTTGCGTGCCTTGAATTACTTCCACCTGGCTGCAGT
ACGTGATTCTTGATCCCGAGCTTCGGGTTGGAAGTGGGTGGGAGAGTTCGAGGCCTTGCGCTTAAGGAGC
CCCTTCGCCTCGTGCTTGAGTTGAGGCCTGGCCTGGGCGCTGGGGCCGCCGCGTGCGAATCTGGTGGCAC
CTTCGCGCCTGTCTCGCTGCTTTCGATAAGTCTCTAGCCATTTAAAATTTTTGATGACCTGCTGCGACGC
TTTTTTTCTGGCAAGATAGTCTTGTAAATGCGGGCCAAGATCTGCACACTGGTATTTCGGTTTTTGGGGC
CGCGGGCGGCGACGGGGCCCGTGCGTCCCAGCGCACATGTTCGGCGAGGCGGGGCCTGCGAGCGCGGCCA
CCGAGAATCGGACGGGGGTAGTCTCAAGCTGGCCGGCCTGCTCTGGTGCCTGGCCTCGCGCCGCCGTGTA
TCGCCCCGCCCTGGGCGGCAAGGCTGGCCCGGTCGGCACCAGTTGCGTGAGCGGAAAGATGGCCGCTTCC
CGGCCCTGCTGCAGGGAGCTCAAAATGGAGGACGCGGCGCTCGGGAGAGCGGGCGGGTGAGTCACCCACA
CAAAGGAAAAGGGCCTTTCCGTCCTCAGCCGTCGCTTCATGTGACTCCACGGAGTACCGGGCGCCGTCCA
GGCACCTCGATTAGTTCTCGAGCTTTTGGAGTACGTCGTCTTTAGGTTGGGGGGAGGGGTTTTATGCGAT
GGAGTTTCCCCACACTGAGTGGGTGGAGACTGAAGTTAGGCCAGCTTGGCACTTGATGTAATTCTCCTTG
GAATTTGCCCTTTTTGAGTTTGGATCTTGGTTCATTCTCAAGCCTCAGACAGTGGTTCAAAGTTTTTTTC
TTCCATTTCAGGTGTCGTGAGGATCCGCCATCGGCCCGCCCGCCGCCATGCGGAGGGGCGAGCGCAGAGT
CGCCGGAGGCTCGGGATCTGAGTCTCCGCTGCTCAAGGGCCGCCGCAGCACCGAGTCTGAAGTCTACGAC
GATGGCACTAACACCTTCTTTTGGCGTGCCCACACTTTAACTGTGCTGTTCATCCTCACCTGTGCGCTGG
GCTACGTGACTCTCCTAGAAGAAACCCCTCAGGATACAGCCTACAACACCAAGAGAGGTATTGTGGCCAG
TATTTTGGTTTTCTTATGTTTTGGAGTCACACAAGCTAAAGACGGGCCATTTTCCAGACCTCATCCAGCT
TACTGGCGGTTTTGGCTGTGTGTTAGTGTGGTCTACGAATTGTTTCTCATCTTCATCCTTTTCCAGACAG
TCCAGGATGGCCGACAGTTTCTGAAGTATGTGGATCCCAGGCTGGGAGTCCCATTGCCAGAGAGGGACTA
CGGGGGCAACTGCCTCATCTATGATGCTGACAACAAGACTGACCCTTTCCACAACATCTGGGACAAGCTG
GATGGCTTTGTTCCTGCACACTTCATTGGCTGGTATCTGAAGACGCTCATGATCCGTGACTGGTGGATGT
GCATGATCATCAGTGTGATGTTCGAGTTCCTGGAGTACAGCCTGGAGCACCAGCTGCCCAACTTCAGCGA
GTGCTGGTGGGACCATTGGATCATGGACGTCCTCGTCTGCAACGGGCTGGGCATCTACTGTGGCATGAAG
ACCCTCGAGTGGCTGTCCCTGAAGACATATAAGTGGCAGGGCCTCTGGAACATTCCAACCTACAAGGGCA
AGATGAAGAGGATTGCCTTTCAGTTCACGCCTTACAGCTGGGTACGCTTTGAGTGGAAGCCAGCCTCCAG
CCTGCACCGCTGGCTGGCCGTGTGTGGCATCATCCTGGTGTTCCTGCTGGCAGAGCTGAACACCTTCTAC
CTGAAGTTTGTGCTATGGATGCCCCCTGAACACTACCTGGTCCTTCTGAGGCTGGTCTTCTTCGTGAACG
TGGGTGGTGTGGCCATGCGTGAGATCTACGACTTCATGGATGAATTGAAGCCCCACAGGAAGCTGGGCCA
GCAGGCCTGGCTGGTGGCAGCCATCACAGTCACAGAGCTTCTCATCGTGGTGAAGTATGACCCGCACACA
CTCACCCTGTCACTGCCCTTCTACATCTCCCAGTGCTGGACTCTTGGCTCCATCCTGGTGCTTACATGGA
CTGTCTGGCGCTTCTTCCTGCGGGACATCACCATGAGGTACAAGGAGACCCGGCGACAGAAGCAGCAGAG
TCACCAGGCCAGAGCCGTCAACAACCGGGATGGGCACCCTGGGCCAGATGATGACCTGCTAGGGACTGGA
ACTGCAGAAGAAGAGGGGACCACCAATGACGGTGTGACTGCTGAGGAGGGGACCTCAGCCGCGTCAGGTG
GGCCGGGCGGGGGTGGCGGGGGAGGTAAGCCTATCCCTAACCCTCTCCTCGGTCTCGATTCTACGTGAGT
TTAAACTTCGAAACGCGTGAATTCCTCGAGGGCGGCCGCTCTAGAGTCGACGGGCCGCGGTAACAATTGT
TAACTAACTTAAGCTAGCAACGGTTTCCCTCTAGCGGGATCAATTCCGCCCCCCCCCCCTAACGTTACTG
GCCGAAGCCGCTTGGAATAAGGCCGGTGTGCGTTTGTCTATATGTTATTTTCCACCATATTGCCGTCTTT
TGGCAATGTGAGGGCCCGGAAACCTGGCCCTGTCTTCTTGACGAGCATTCCTAGGGGTCTTTCCCCTCTC
GCCAAAGGAATGCAAGGTCTGTTGAATGTCGTGAAGGAAGCAGTTCCTCTGGAAGCTTCTTGAAGACAAA
CAACGTCTGTAGCGACCCTTTGCAGGCAGCGGAACCCCCCACCTGGCGACAGGTGCCTCTGCGGCCAAAA
GCCACGTGTATAAGATACACCTGCAAAGGCGGCACAACCCCAGTGCCACGTTGTGAGTTGGATAGTTGTG
GAAAGAGTCAAATGGCTCTCCTCAAGCGTATTCAACAAGGGGCTGAAGGATGCCCAGAAGGTACCCCATT
GTATGGGATCTGATCTGGGGCCTCGGTGCACATGCTTTACATGTGTTTAGTCGAGGTTAAAAAAACGTCT
AGGCCCCCCGAACCACGGGGACGTGGTTTTCCTTTGAAAAACACGATAATACCATGACCGAGTACAAGCC
CACGGTGCGCCTCGCCACCCGCGACGACGTCCCCAGGGCCGTACGCACCCTCGCCGCCGCGTTCGCCGAC
TACCCCGCCACGCGCCACACCGTCGATCCGGACCGCCACATCGAGCGGGTCACCGAGCTGCAAGAACTCT
TCCTCACGCGCGTCGGGCTCGACATCGGCAAGGTGTGGGTCGCGGACGACGGCGCCGCGGTGGCGGTCTG
GACCACGCCGGAGAGCGTCGAAGCGGGGGCGGTGTTCGCCGAGATCGGCCCGCGCATGGCCGAGTTGAGC
GGTTCCCGGCTGGCCGCGCAGCAACAGATGGAAGGCCTCCTGGCGCCGCACCGGCCCAAGGAGCCCGCGT
GGTTCCTGGCCACCGTCGGCGTCTCGCCCGACCACCAGGGCAAGGGTCTGGGCAGCGCCGTCGTGCTCCC
CGGAGTGGAGGCGGCCGAGCGCGCCGGGGTGCCCGCCTTCCTGGAGACCTCCGCGCCCCGCAACCTCCCC
TTCTACGAGCGGCTCGGCTTCACCGTCACCGCCGACGTCGAGGTGCCCGAAGGACCGCGCACCTGGTGCA
TGACCCGCAAGCCCGGTGCCTGACCCGGGCGGGGCGCGTCTGGAACAATCAACCTCTGGATTACAAAATT
TGTGAAAGATTGACTGGTATTCTTAACTATGTTGCTCCTTTTACGCTATGTGGATACGCTGCTTTAATGC
CTTTGTATCATGCTATTGCTTCCCGTATGGCTTTCATTTTCTCCTCCTTGTATAAATCCTGGTTGCTGTC
TCTTTATGAGGAGTTGTGGCCCGTTGTCAGGCAACGTGGCGTGGTGTGCACTGTGTTTGCTGACGCAACC
CCCACTGGTTGGGGCATTGCCACCACCTGTCAGCTCCTTTCCGGGACTTTCGCTTTCCCCCTCCCTATTG
CCACGGCGGAACTCATCGCCGCCTGCCTTGCCCGCTGCTGGACAGGGGCTCGGCTGTTGGGCACTGACAA
TTCCGTGGTGTTGTCGGGGAAGCTGACGTCCTTTCCATGGCTGCTCGCCTGTGTTGCCACCTGGATTCTG
CGCGGGACGTCCTTCTGCTACGTCCCTTCGGCCCTCAATCCAGCGGACCTTCCTTCCCGCGGCCTGCTGC
CGGCTCTGCGGCCTCTTCCGCGTCTTCGCCTTCGCCCTCAGACGAGTCGGATCTCCCTTTGGGCCGCCTC
CCCGCCTGGAATTAATTCTGCAGTCGAGACCTAGAAAAACATGGAGCAATCACAAGTAGCAATACAGCAG
CTACCAATGCTGATTGTGCCTGGCTAGAAGCACAAGAGGAGGAGGAGGTGGGTTTTCCAGTCACACCTCA
GGTACCTTTAAGACCAATGACTTACAAGGCAGCTGTAGATCTTAGCCACTTTTTAAAAGAAAAGAGGGGA
CTGGAAGGGCTAATTCACTCCCAACGAAGACAAGATATCCTTGATCTGTGGATCTACCACACACAAGGCT
ACTTCCCTGATTAGCAGAACTACACACCAGGGCCAGGGGTCAGATATCCACTGACCTTTGGATGGTGCTA
CAAGCTAGTACCAGTTGAGCCAGATAAGGTAGAAGAGGCCAATAAAGGAGAGAACACCAGCTTGTTACAC
CCTGTGAGCCTGCATGGGATGGATGACCCGGAGAGAGAAGTGTTAGAGTGGAGGTTTGACAGCCGCCTAG
CATTTCATCACGTGGCCCGAGAGCTGCATCCGGAGTACTTCAAGAACTGCTGATATCGAGCTTGCTACAA
GGGACTTTCCGCTGGGGACTTTCCAGGGAGGCGTGGCCTGGGCGGGACTGGGGAGTGGCGAGCCCTCAGA
TCCTGCATATAAGCAGCTGCTTTTTGCCTGTACTGGGTCTCTCTGGTTAGACCAGATCTGAGCCTGGGAG
CTCTCTGGCTAACTAGGGAACCCACTGCTTAAGCCTCAATAAAGCTTGCCTTGAGTGCTTCAAGTAGTGT
GTGCCCGTCTGTTGTGTGACTCTGGTAACTAGAGATCCCTCAGACCCTTTTAGTCAGTGTGGAAAATCTC
TAGCAGTAGTAGTTCATGTCATCTTATTATTCAGTATTTATAACTTGCAAAGAAATGAATATCAGAGAGT
GAGAGGCCTTGACATTGCTAGCGTTTACCGTCGACCTCTAGCTAGAGCTTGGCGTAATCATGGTCATAGC
TGTTTCCTGTGTGAAATTGTTATCCGCTCACAATTCCACACAACATACGAGCCGGAAGCATAAAGTGTAA
AGCCTGGGGTGCCTAATGAGTGAGCTAACTCACATTAATTGCGTTGCGCTCACTGCCCGCTTTCCAGTCG
GGAAACCTGTCGTGCCAGCTGCATTAATGAATCGGCCAACGCGCGGGGAGAGGCGGTTTGCGTATTGGGC
GCTCTTCCGCTTCCTCGCTCACTGACTCGCTGCGCTCGGTCGTTCGGCTGCGGCGAGCGGTATCAGCTCA
CTCAAAGGCGGTAATACGGTTATCCACAGAATCAGGGGATAACGCAGGAAAGAACATGTGAGCAAAAGGC
CAGCAAAAGGCCAGGAACCGTAAAAAGGCCGCGTTGCTGGCGTTTTTCCATAGGCTCCGCCCCCCTGACG
AGCATCACAAAAATCGACGCTCAAGTCAGAGGTGGCGAAACCCGACAGGACTATAAAGATACCAGGCGTT
TCCCCCTGGAAGCTCCCTCGTGCGCTCTCCTGTTCCGACCCTGCCGCTTACCGGATACCTGTCCGCCTTT
CTCCCTTCGGGAAGCGTGGCGCTTTCTCATAGCTCACGCTGTAGGTATCTCAGTTCGGTGTAGGTCGTTC
GCTCCAAGCTGGGCTGTGTGCACGAACCCCCCGTTCAGCCCGACCGCTGCGCCTTATCCGGTAACTATCG
TCTTGAGTCCAACCCGGTAAGACACGACTTATCGCCACTGGCAGCAGCCACTGGTAACAGGATTAGCAGA
GCGAGGTATGTAGGCGGTGCTACAGAGTTCTTGAAGTGGTGGCCTAACTACGGCTACACTAGAAGAACAG
TATTTGGTATCTGCGCTCTGCTGAAGCCAGTTACCTTCGGAAAAAGAGTTGGTAGCTCTTGATCCGGCAA
ACAAACCACCGCTGGTAGCGGTGGTTTTTTTGTTTGCAAGCAGCAGATTACGCGCAGAAAAAAAGGATCT
CAAGAAGATCCTTTGATCTTTTCTACGGGGTCTGACGCTCAGTGGAACGAAAACTCACGTTAAGGGATTT
TGGTCATGAGATTATCAAAAAGGATCTTCACCTAGATCCTTTTAAATTAAAAATGAAGTTTTAAATCAAT
CTAAAGTATATATGAGTAAACTTGGTCTGACAGTTACCAATGCTTAATCAGTGAGGCACCTATCTCAGCG
ATCTGTCTATTTCGTTCATCCATAGTTGCCTGACTCCCCGTCGTGTAGATAACTACGATACGGGAGGGCT
TACCATCTGGCCCCAGTGCTGCAATGATACCGCGAGACCCACGCTCACCGGCTCCAGATTTATCAGCAAT
AAACCAGCCAGCCGGAAGGGCCGAGCGCAGAAGTGGTCCTGCAACTTTATCCGCCTCCATCCAGTCTATT
AATTGTTGCCGGGAAGCTAGAGTAAGTAGTTCGCCAGTTAATAGTTTGCGCAACGTTGTTGCCATTGCTA
CAGGCATCGTGGTGTCACGCTCGTCGTTTGGTATGGCTTCATTCAGCTCCGGTTCCCAACGATCAAGGCG
AGTTACATGATCCCCCATGTTGTGCAAAAAAGCGGTTAGCTCCTTCGGTCCTCCGATCGTTGTCAGAAGT
AAGTTGGCCGCAGTGTTATCACTCATGGTTATGGCAGCACTGCATAATTCTCTTACTGTCATGCCATCCG
TAAGATGCTTTTCTGTGACTGGTGAGTACTCAACCAAGTCATTCTGAGAATAGTGTATGCGGCGACCGAG
TTGCTCTTGCCCGGCGTCAATACGGGATAATACCGCGCCACATAGCAGAACTTTAAAAGTGCTCATCATT
GGAAAACGTTCTTCGGGGCGAAAACTCTCAAGGATCTTACCGCTGTTGAGATCCAGTTCGATGTAACCCA
CTCGTGCACCCAACTGATCTTCAGCATCTTTTACTTTCACCAGCGTTTCTGGGTGAGCAAAAACAGGAAG
GCAAAATGCCGCAAAAAAGGGAATAAGGGCGACACGGAAATGTTGAATACTCATACTCTTCCTTTTTCAA
TATTATTGAAGCATTTATCAGGGTTATTGTCTCATGAGCGGATACATATTTGAATGTATTTAGAAAAATA
AACAAATAGGGGTTCCGCGCACATTTCCCCGAAAAGTGCCACCTGACGTCGACGGATCGGGAGATCAACT
TGTTTATTGCAGCTTATAATGGTTACAAATAAAGCAATAGCATCACAAATTTCACAAATAAAGCATTTTT
TTCACTGCATTCTAGTTGTGGTTTGTCCAAACTCATCAATGTATCTTATCATGTCTGGATCAACTGGATA
ACTCAAGCTAACCAAAATCATCCCAAACTTCCCACCCCATACCCTATTACCACTGCCAATTACCTGTGGT
TTCATTTACTCTAAACCTGTGATTCCTCTGAATTATTTTCATTTTAAAGAAATTGTATTTGTTAAATATG
TACTACAAACTTAGTAGT
Features (pLannotate 1.2.2; 24 found; start..end, strand, type, name):
    377..634     +  LTR            5' LTR (truncated): truncated 5' long terminal repeat (LTR) from HIV-1
    681..806     +  misc_feature   HIV-1 Ψ: packaging signal of human immunodeficiency virus type 1
    790..1128    +  CDS            HIV-1 gag (fragment): gag protein from human immunodeficiency virus 1; gag
   1303..1536    +  misc_feature   RRE: The Rev response element (RRE) of HIV-1 allows for Rev-dependent mRNA export from the nucleus to the cytoplasm.
   1913..2013    +  CDS            Rev (fragment): human immunodeficiency virus 1 (HIV-1) Rev protein; rev; enhances nuclear export of unspliced and incompletely spliced viral mRNAs
   2028..2143    +  misc_feature   cPPT/CTS: central polypurine tract and central termination sequence of HIV-1 (lacking the first T)
   2221..2432    +  promoter       EF-1α core promoter: core promoter for human elongation factor EF-1α
   2433..3371    +  intron         EF-1α intron A: intron upstream of the start codon of human EF-1α
   3408..4826    +  CDS            Ptdss2: PTSS2_MOUSE - Also known as Pss2. Experimental evidence at protein level: Swiss-Prot protein existence level 1. Catalyzes a base-exchange reaction in which the polar head group of phosphatidylethanolamine (PE) or phosphatidylcholine (PC) is replaced by L-serine (PubMed:10432300, PubMed:10938271, PubMed:23071296, PubMed:12361952). Catalyzes the conversion of phosphatatidylethanolamine and does not act on phosphatidylcholine (PubMed:10938271, PubMed:23071296). Can utilize both phosphatidylethanolamine (PE) plasmalogen and diacyl PE as substrate and the latter is six times better utilized, indica
   4854..4895    +  CDS            V5 tag: epitope tag from simian virus 5
   5020..5581    +  misc_feature   IRES: internal ribosome entry site (IRES) of the encephalomyocarditis virus (EMCV)
   5584..6183    +  CDS            PuroR: puromycin N-acetyltransferase; pac from Streptomyces alboniger; confers resistance to puromycin
   6207..6795    +  misc_feature   WPRE: woodchuck hepatitis virus posttranscriptional regulatory element
   6812..7330    +  CDS            nef (fragment): NEF_HV1BR - Experimental evidence at protein level: Swiss-Prot protein existence level 1. Extracellular Nef protein targets CD4(+) T-lymphocytes for apoptosis by interacting with CXCR4 surface receptors (PubMed:14990729). From Human immunodeficiency virus type 1 group M subtype B (isolate BRU/LAI) (HIV-1).
   7378..7635    +  LTR            5' LTR (truncated): truncated 5' long terminal repeat (LTR) from HIV-1
   7787..7803    -  protein_bind   lac operator: The lac repressor binds to the lac operator to inhibit transcription in E. coli. This inhibition can be relieved by adding lactose or isopropyl-β-D-thiogalactopyranoside (IPTG). lac repressor encoded by lacI
   7811..7841    -  promoter       lac promoter: promoter for the E. coli lac operon
   7856..7877    -  protein_bind   CAP binding site: CAP binding activates transcription in the presence of cAMP. E. coli catabolite activator protein
   7890..7982    -  CDS            lacI (fragment): lac repressor; lacI; The lac repressor binds to the lac operator to inhibit transcription in E. coli. This inhibition can be relieved by adding lactose or isopropyl-β-D-thiogalactopyranoside (IPTG).
   8165..8753    -  rep_origin     ori: high-copy-number ColE1/pMB1/pBR322/pUC origin of replication
   8924..9784    -  CDS            AmpR: β-lactamase; bla; confers resistance to ampicillin, carbenicillin, and related antibiotics
   9785..9889    -  promoter       AmpR promoter: bla
   9937..10071   +  polyA_signal   SV40 poly(A) signal: SV40 polyadenylation signal
  10238..329     +  CDS            nef (fragment) (across the origin): NEF_HV1BR - Experimental evidence at protein level: Swiss-Prot protein existence level 1. Extracellular Nef protein targets CD4(+) T-lymphocytes for apoptosis by interacting with CXCR4 surface receptors (PubMed:14990729). From Human immunodeficiency virus type 1 group M subtype B (isolate BRU/LAI) (HIV-1).
