[The description below was written by a language model from this plasmid's Addgene catalogue record and pLannotate feature annotations shown in this document.]
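Description:
pLV Ptdss2-V5 is an HIV-1-based lentiviral transfer plasmid for expressing mouse phosphatidylserine synthase 2 (Ptdss2, also called Pss2) with a C-terminal V5 epitope tag in mammalian cells. It was built by Gibson cloning into the pLV-EF1a-IRES-Puro backbone. In bacteria it is maintained by a high-copy ColE1/pUC-type origin and selected through the β-lactamase (AmpR) gene. Remnants of a lac promoter/operator region and an SV40 poly(A) signal also lie in the backbone outside the viral segment.

The viral segment is bounded by two annotated HIV-1 LTR elements, each adjoined by sequence annotated as a nef fragment. It carries the cis-acting elements needed for vector production and transduction. These are the Ψ packaging signal extending into a gag fragment, the Rev response element for Rev-dependent nuclear export of the genomic RNA, and the cPPT/CTS, which aids nuclear import of the reverse-transcribed genome. No intact viral protein genes are annotated, so packaging and envelope functions have to be supplied in trans.

Within this frame, the human EF-1α core promoter with its intron A drives a single bicistronic transcript. The Ptdss2 coding sequence with its V5 tag comes first, followed by an EMCV IRES and the puromycin N-acetyltransferase gene, so puromycin-resistant cells should also express the tagged protein. A WPRE downstream enhances transcript processing and expression.

Ptdss2 makes phosphatidylserine by exchanging the head group of phosphatidylethanolamine for L-serine. The V5 tag allows detection or localisation of the protein with anti-V5 antibodies. The associated publication is a membrane proteomics study of proteins concentrated at the nuclear envelope, which is consistent with such localisation work, although the record itself states only lentiviral expression as the purpose.
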