Addgene plasmid #175143: pLV Ptdss2-V5
Purpose: Lentiviral expression of mouse Ptdss2-V5
Depositing lab: Larry Gerace. Depositing organization: Scripps California (The Scripps Research Institute). Publication: Comparative membrane proteomics reveals diverse cell regulators concentrated at the nuclear envelope. Cheng LC, Zhang X, Baboo S, Nguyen JA, Martinez-Bartolome S, Loose E, Diedrich J, Yates JR 3rd, Gerace L. Life Sci Alliance. 2023 Jul 11;6(9):e202301998. doi: 10.26508/lsa.202301998. Print 2023 Sep. PubMed 37433644.
Backbone
  Vector backbone: pLV-EF1a-IRES-Puro
  Backbone manufacturer: Tobias Meyer (Addgene plasmid # 85132)
  Vector type: Mammalian Expression, Lentiviral
Growth in bacteria
  Bacterial resistance: Ampicillin, 100 μg/mL
  Growth temperature: 30°C
  Growth strain: NEB Stable
  Copy number: High Copy
Gene/Insert
  Gene/Insert name: Ptdss2 (alt name: Pss2)
  Species: M. musculus (mouse)
  Entrez Gene: Ptdss2 (a.k.a. AI481134, AI988017, P, PSS2)
  Tag / fusion protein: V5 (C terminal on insert)
  Cloning method: Gibson Cloning
Terms and licenses: Academic/Nonprofit Terms; Industry Terms: Not Available to Industry
How to cite: pLV Ptdss2-V5 was a gift from Larry Gerace (Addgene plasmid # 175143 ; http://n2t.net/addgene:175143 ; RRID:Addgene_175143)
